Addgene plasmid #51126: pBABEpuro-CRAF_S257W
Purpose: mammalian expression of wt CRAF S257W
Depositing lab: Matthew Meyerson. Depositing organization: Broad Institute.
Backbone
  Vector backbone: pBABEpuro
  Backbone size w/o insert (bp): 5200
  Total vector size (bp): 7150
  Vector type: Mammalian Expression, Retroviral
  Selectable markers: Puromycin
Growth in bacteria
  Bacterial resistance: Ampicillin, 100 μg/mL
  Growth temperature: 37°C
  Growth strain: DH5alpha
  Copy number: High Copy
Gene/Insert
  Gene/Insert name: CRAF (alt names: RAF1; c-Raf; Raf-1)
  Species: H. sapiens (human)
  Insert size (bp): 1950
  Mutation: S257W
  GenBank ID: NM_002880.3
  Entrez Gene: RAF1 (a.k.a. CMD1NN, CRAF, NS5, Raf-1, c-Raf)
  Cloning method: Gateway Cloning
  Sequencing primers: 5′ pBABE 5'; 3′ pBABE 3'
Terms and licenses: Academic/Nonprofit Terms; Industry Terms: Not Available to Industry
How to cite: pBABEpuro-CRAF_S257W was a gift from Matthew Meyerson (Addgene plasmid # 51126 ; http://n2t.net/addgene:51126 ; RRID:Addgene_51126)
