[The description below was written by a language model from this plasmid's Addgene catalogue record and pLannotate feature annotations shown in this document.]
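Description:
pBABEpuro-CRAF_S257W is a Moloney murine leukemia virus-based retroviral vector for stable expression of a mutant human CRAF (RAF1, c-Raf) kinase in mammalian cells. It is built on the pBABEpuro backbone, about 7.15 kb in total, and is propagated in E. coli through a high-copy ColE1/pUC-type origin with ampicillin selection from the β-lactamase gene and its native promoter.

The retroviral cassette is bounded by MoMLV long terminal repeats. Downstream of the 5′ LTR lie a packaging signal (Ψ) and a truncated gag segment lacking its start codon, which together allow the transcribed genomic RNA to be efficiently encapsidated when gag, pol and env are supplied in trans by a packaging cell line. The roughly 1.95 kb RAF1 coding sequence, carrying the S257W substitution, sits just after this region and is flanked by attB1 and attB2 remnants, consistent with its introduction by Gateway recombination. No dedicated internal promoter is annotated upstream of the insert, so, as is usual for pBABE vectors, its expression is expected to come from the 5′ LTR. No epitope tag or reporter is annotated. An SV40 enhancer/early promoter then drives puromycin N-acetyltransferase, allowing selection of transduced or transfected cells with puromycin.

RAF1 is a serine/threonine kinase that links Ras GTPases to the MEK/ERK MAPK cascade, so the construct suits studies of how the S257W variant affects this signalling and its consequences for cell proliferation or transformation. The catalogue purpose line reads "wt CRAF S257W", an internal inconsistency, since the mutation field records the S257W change.
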