Features (pLannotate 1.2.2; 14 found; start..end, strand, type, name):
      8..477     +  LTR            LTR: long terminal repeat from Moloney murine leukemia virus
    601..875     +  misc_feature   MESV Ψ (fragment): packaging signal of murine embryonic stem cell virus
    934..1350    +  CDS            gag (truncated): truncated Moloney murine leukemia virus (MMLV) gag gene lacking the start codon
   1379..1396    +  protein_bind   attB1 (fragment): mutant version of attB; core recombination site for the Gateway® BP reaction BP Clonase™
   1402..3345    +  CDS            RAF1: RAF1_HUMAN - Also known as RAF. Experimental evidence at protein level: Swiss-Prot protein existence level 1. Serine/threonine-protein kinase that acts as a regulatory link between the membrane-associated Ras GTPases and the MAPK/ERK cascade, and this critical regulatory link functions as a switch determining cell fate decisions including proliferation, differentiation, apoptosis, survival and oncogenic transformation. RAF1 activation initiates a mitogen-activated protein kinase (MAPK) cascade that comprises a sequential phosphorylation of the dual-specific MAPK kinases (MAP2K1/MEK1 and MAP2K2
   3353..3370    -  protein_bind   attB2 (fragment): mutant version of attB; core recombination site for the Gateway® BP reaction BP Clonase™
   3412..3741    +  promoter       SV40 promoter: SV40 enhancer and early promoter
   3751..4350    +  CDS            PuroR: puromycin N-acetyltransferase; pac from Streptomyces; confers resistance to puromycin
   4449..5042    +  LTR            LTR: long terminal repeat from Moloney murine leukemia virus
   5051..5097    +  LTR            5' LTR (truncated) (fragment): truncated long terminal repeat from Moloney murine sarcoma virus
   5180..5228    -  CDS            lacI (fragment): lac repressor; lacI; The lac repressor binds to the lac operator to inhibit transcription in E. coli. This inhibition can be relieved by adding lactose or isopropyl-β-D-thiogalactopyranoside (IPTG).
   5414..6002    -  rep_origin     ori: high-copy-number ColE1/pMB1/pBR322/pUC origin of replication
   6180..7040    -  CDS            AmpR: β-lactamase; bla; confers resistance to ampicillin, carbenicillin, and related antibiotics
   7041..7145    -  promoter       AmpR promoter: bla
>Addgene plasmid #51126 | pBABEpuro-CRAF_S257W | depositor full sequence | sequence record 77384 | pBABEpuro-CRAF_S257W sequence 7168 bps
CTGCAGCCTGAATATGGGCCAAACAGGATATCTGTGGTAAGCAGTTCCTGCCCCGGCTCAGGGCCAAGAA
CAGATGGAACAGCTGAATATGGGCCAAACAGGATATCTGTGGTAAGCAGTTCCTGCCCCGGCTCAGGGCC
AAGAACAGATGGTCCCCAGATGCGGTCCAGCCCTCAGCAGTTTCTAGAGAACCATCAGATGTTTCCAGGG
TGCCCCAAGGACCTGAAATGACCCTGTGCCTTATTTGAACTAACCAATCAGTTCGCTTCTCGCTTCTGTT
CGCGCGCTTCTGCTCCCCGAGCTCAATAAAAGAGCCCACAACCCCTCACTCGGGGCGCCAGTCCTCCGAT
TGACTGAGTCGCCCGGGTACCCGTGTATCCAATAAACCCTCTTGCAGTTGCATCCGACTTGTGGTCTCGC
TGTTCCTTGGGAGGGTCTCCTCTGAGTGATTGACTACCCGTCAGCGGGGGTCTTTCATTTGGGGGCTCGT
CCGGGATCGGGAGACCCCTGCCCAGGGACCACCGACCCACCACCGGGAGGTAAGCTGGCCAGCAACTTAT
CTGTGTCTGTCCGATTGTCTAGTGTCTATGACTGATTTTATGCGCCTGCGTCGGTACTAGTTAGCTAACT
AGCTCTGTATCTGGCGGACCCGTGGTGGAACTGACGAGTTCTGAACACCCGGCCGCAACCCTGGGAGACG
TCCCAGGGACTTTGGGGGCCGTTTTTGTGGCCCGACCTGAGGAAGGGAGTCGATGTGGAATCCGACCCCG
TCAGGATATGTGGTTCTGGTAGGAGACGAGAACCTAAAACAGTTCCCGCCTCCGTCTGAATTTTTGCTTT
CGGTTTGGAACCGAAGCCGCGCGTCTTGTCTGCTGCAGCATCGTTCTGTGTTGTCTCTGTCTGACTGTGT
TTCTGTATTTGTCTGAAAATTAGGGCCAGACTGTTACCACTCCCTTAAGTTTGACCTTAGATCACTGGAA
AGATGTCGAGCGGCTCGCTCACAACCAGTCGGTAGATGTCAAGAAGAGACGTTGGGTTACCTTCTGCTCT
GCAGAATGGCCAACCTTTAACGTCGGATGGCCGCGAGACGGCACCTTTAACCGAGACCTCATCACCCAGG
TTAAGATCAAGGTCTTTTCACCTGGCCCGCATGGACACCCAGACCAGGTCCCCTACATCGTGACCTGGGA
AGCCTTGGCTTTTGACCCCCCTCCCTGGGTCAAGCCCTTTGTACACCCTAAGCCTCCGCCTCCTCTTCTT
CCATCCGCGCCGTCTCTCCCCCTTGAACCTCCTCTTTCGACCCCGCCTCAATCCTCCCTTTATCCAGCCC
TCACTCCTTCTCTAGGCGCCGGCCGGATCCCAGTGTGGTGGTACATCACAAGTTTGTACAAAAAAGTTGG
CATGGAGCACATACAGGGAGCTTGGAAGACGATCAGCAATGGTTTTGGATTCAAAGATGCCGTGTTTGAT
GGCTCCAGCTGCATCTCTCCTACAATAGTTCAGCAGTTTGGCTATCAGCGCCGGGCATCAGATGATGGCA
AACTCACAGATCCTTCTAAGACAAGCAACACTATCCGTGTTTTCTTGCCGAACAAGCAAAGAACAGTGGT
CAATGTGCGAAATGGAATGAGCTTGCATGACTGCCTTATGAAAGCACTCAAGGTGAGGGGCCTGCAACCA
GAGTGCTGTGCAGTGTTCAGACTTCTCCACGAACACAAAGGTAAAAAAGCACGCTTAGATTGGAATACTG
ATGCTGCGTCTTTGATTGGAGAAGAACTTCAAGTAGATTTCCTGGATCATGTTCCCCTCACAACACACAA
CTTTGCTCGGAAGACGTTCCTGAAGCTTGCCTTCTGTGACATCTGTCAGAAATTCCTGCTCAATGGATTT
CGATGTCAGACTTGTGGCTACAAATTTCATGAGCACTGTAGCACCAAAGTACCTACTATGTGTGTGGACT
GGAGTAACATCAGACAACTCTTATTGTTTCCAAATTCCACTATTGGTGATAGTGGAGTCCCAGCACTACC
TTCTTTGACTATGCGTCGTATGCGAGAGTCTGTTTCCAGGATGCCTGTTAGTTCTCAGCACAGATATTCT
ACACCTCACGCCTTCACCTTTAACACCTCCAGTCCCTCATCTGAAGGTTCCCTCTCCCAGAGGCAGAGGT
GGACATCCACACCTAATGTCCACATGGTCAGCACCACCCTGCCTGTGGACAGCAGGATGATTGAGGATGC
AATTCGAAGTCACAGCGAATCAGCCTCACCTTCAGCCCTGTCCAGTAGCCCCAACAATCTGAGCCCAACA
GGCTGGTCACAGCCGAAAACCCCCGTGCCAGCACAAAGAGAGCGGGCACCAGTATCTGGGACCCAGGAGA
AAAACAAAATTAGGCCTCGTGGACAGAGAGATTCAAGCTATTATTGGGAAATAGAAGCCAGTGAAGTGAT
GCTGTCCACTCGGATTGGGTCAGGCTCTTTTGGAACTGTTTATAAGGGTAAATGGCACGGAGATGTTGCA
GTAAAGATCCTAAAGGTTGTCGACCCAACCCCAGAGCAATTCCAGGCCTTCAGGAATGAGGTGGCTGTTC
TGCGCAAAACACGGCATGTGAACATTCTGCTTTTCATGGGGTACATGACAAAGGACAACCTGGCAATTGT
GACCCAGTGGTGCGAGGGCAGCAGCCTCTACAAACACCTGCATGTCCAGGAGACCAAGTTTCAGATGTTC
CAGCTAATTGACATTGCCCGGCAGACGGCTCAGGGAATGGACTATTTGCATGCAAAGAACATCATCCATA
GAGACATGAAATCCAACAATATATTTCTCCATGAAGGCTTAACAGTGAAAATTGGAGATTTTGGTTTGGC
AACAGTAAAGTCACGCTGGAGTGGTTCTCAGCAGGTTGAACAACCTACTGGCTCTGTCCTCTGGATGGCC
CCAGAGGTGATCCGAATGCAGGATAACAACCCATTCAGTTTCCAGTCGGATGTCTACTCCTATGGCATCG
TATTGTATGAACTGATGACGGGGGAGCTTCCTTATTCTCACATCAACAACCGAGATCAGATCATCTTCAT
GGTGGGCCGAGGATATGCCTCCCCAGATCTTAGTAAGCTATATAAGAACTGCCCCAAAGCAATGAAGAGG
CTGGTAGCTGACTGTGTGAAGAAAGTAAAGGAAGAGAGGCCTCTTTTTCCCCAGATCCTGTCTTCCATTG
AGCTGCTCCAACACTCTCTACCGAAGATCAACCGGAGCGCTTCCGAGCCATCCTTGCATCGGGCAGCCCA
CACTGAGGATATCAATGCTTGCACGCTGACCACGTCCCCGAGGCTGCCTGTCTTCTAGCCAACTTTCTTG
TACAAAGTGGTGATGTAGGAATTCGCCAGCACAGTGGTCGACCTGTGGAATGTGTGTCAGTTAGGGTGTG
GAAAGTCCCCAGGCTCCCCAGCAGGCAGAAGTATGCAAAGCATGCATCTCAATTAGTCAGCAACCAGGTG
TGGAAAGTCCCCAGGCTCCCCAGCAGGCAGAAGTATGCAAAGCATGCATCTCAATTAGTCAGCAACCATA
GTCCCGCCCCTAACTCCGCCCATCCCGCCCCTAACTCCGCCCAGTTCCGCCCATTCTCCGCCCCATGGCT
GACTAATTTTTTTTATTTATGCAGAGGCCGAGGCCGCCTCGGCCTCTGAGCTATTCCAGAAGTAGTGAGG
AGGCTTTTTTGGAGGCCTAGGCTTTTGCAAAAAGCTTACCATGACCGAGTACAAGCCCACGGTGCGCCTC
GCCACCCGCGACGACGTCCCCAGGGCCGTACGCACCCTCGCCGCCGCGTTCGCCGACTACCCCGCCACGC
GCCACACCGTCGATCCGGACCGCCACATCGAGCGGGTCACCGAGCTGCAAGAACTCTTCCTCACGCGCGT
CGGGCTCGACATCGGCAAGGTGTGGGTCGCGGACGACGGCGCCGCGGTGGCGGTCTGGACCACGCCGGAG
AGCGTCGAAGCGGGGGCGGTGTTCGCCGAGATCGGCCCGCGCATGGCCGAGTTGAGCGGTTCCCGGCTGG
CCGCGCAGCAACAGATGGAAGGCCTCCTGGCGCCGCACCGGCCCAAGGAGCCCGCGTGGTTCCTGGCCAC
CGTCGGCGTCTCGCCCGACCACCAGGGCAAGGGTCTGGGCAGCGCCGTCGTGCTCCCCGGAGTGGAGGCG
GCCGAGCGCGCCGGGGTGCCCGCCTTCCTGGAGACCTCCGCGCCCCGCAACCTCCCCTTCTACGAGCGGC
TCGGCTTCACCGTCACCGCCGACGTCGAGTGCCCGAAGGACCGCGCGACCTGGTGCATGACCCGCAAGCC
CGGTGCCTGACGCCCGCCCCACGACCCGCAGCGCCCGACCGAAAGGAGCGCACGACCCCATGCATCGATA
AAATAAAAGATTTTATTTAGTCTCCAGAAAAAGGGGGGAATGAAAGACCCCACCTGTAGGTTTGGCAAGC
TAGCTTAAGTAACGCCATTTTGCAAGGCATGGAAAAATACATAACTGAGAATAGAGAAGTTCAGATCAAG
GTCAGGAACAGATGGAACAGCTGAATATGGGCCAAACAGGATATCTGTGGTAAGCAGTTCCTGCCCCGGC
TCAGGGCCAAGAACAGATGGAACAGCTGAATATGGGCCAAACAGGATATCTGTGGTAAGCAGTTCCTGCC
CCGGCTCAGGGCCAAGAACAGATGGTCCCCAGATGCGGTCCAGCCCTCAGCAGTTTCTAGAGAACCATCA
GATGTTTCCAGGGTGCCCCAAGGACCTGAAATGACCCTGTGCCTTATTTGAACTAACCAATCAGTTCGCT
TCTCGCTTCTGTTCGCGCGCTTCTGCTCCCCGAGCTCAATAAAAGAGCCCACAACCCCTCACTCGGGGCG
CCAGTCCTCCGATTGACTGAGTCGCCCGGGTACCCGTGTATCCAATAAACCCTCTTGCAGTTGCATCCGA
CTTGTGGTCTCGCTGTTCCTTGGGAGGGTCTCCTCTGAGTGATTGACTACCCGTCAGCGGGGGTCTTTCA
TTTCCGACTTGTGGTCTCGCTGCCTTGGGAGGGTCTCCTCTGAGTGATTGACTACCCGTCAGCGGGGGTC
TTCACATGCAGCATGTATCAAAATTAATTTGGTTTTTTTTCTTAAGTATTTACATTAAATGGCCATAGTT
GCATTAATGAATCGGCCAACGCGCGGGGAGAGGCGGTTTGCGTATTGGCGCTCTTCCGCTTCCTCGCTCA
CTGACTCGCTGCGCTCGGTCGTTCGGCTGCGGCGAGCGGTATCAGCTCACTCAAAGGCGGTAATACGGTT
ATCCACAGAATCAGGGGATAACGCAGGAAAGAACATGTGAGCAAAAGGCCAGCAAAAGGCCAGGAACCGT
AAAAAGGCCGCGTTGCTGGCGTTTTTCCATAGGCTCCGCCCCCCTGACGAGCATCACAAAAATCGACGCT
CAAGTCAGAGGTGGCGAAACCCGACAGGACTATAAAGATACCAGGCGTTTCCCCCTGGAAGCTCCCTCGT
GCGCTCTCCTGTTCCGACCCTGCCGCTTACCGGATACCTGTCCGCCTTTCTCCCTTCGGGAAGCGTGGCG
CTTTCTCATAGCTCACGCTGTAGGTATCTCAGTTCGGTGTAGGTCGTTCGCTCCAAGCTGGGCTGTGTGC
ACGAACCCCCCGTTCAGCCCGACCGCTGCGCCTTATCCGGTAACTATCGTCTTGAGTCCAACCCGGTAAG
ACACGACTTATCGCCACTGGCAGCAGCCACTGGTAACAGGATTAGCAGAGCGAGGTATGTAGGCGGTGCT
ACAGAGTTCTTGAAGTGGTGGCCTAACTACGGCTACACTAGAAGGACAGTATTTGGTATCTGCGCTCTGC
TGAAGCCAGTTACCTTCGGAAAAAGAGTTGGTAGCTCTTGATCCGGCAAACAAACCACCGCTGGTAGCGG
TGGTTTTTTTGTTTGCAAGCAGCAGATTACGCGCAGAAAAAAAGGATCTCAAGAAGATCCTTTGATCTTT
TCTACGGGGTCTGACGCTCAGTGGAACGAAAACTCACGTTAAGGGATTTTGGTCATGAGATTATCAAAAA
GGATCTTCACCTAGATCCTTTTAAATTAAAAATGAAGTTTGCGGCCGCAAATCAATCTAAAGTATATATG
AGTAAACTTGGTCTGACAGTTACCAATGCTTAATCAGTGAGGCACCTATCTCAGCGATCTGTCTATTTCG
TTCATCCATAGTTGCCTGACTCCCCGTCGTGTAGATAACTACGATACGGGAGGGCTTACCATCTGGCCCC
AGTGCTGCAATGATACCGCGAGACCCACGCTCACCGGCTCCAGATTTATCAGCAATAAACCAGCCAGCCG
GAAGGGCCGAGCGCAGAAGTGGTCCTGCAACTTTATCCGCCTCCATCCAGTCTATTAATTGTTGCCGGGA
AGCTAGAGTAAGTAGTTCGCCAGTTAATAGTTTGCGCAACGTTGTTGCCATTGCTACAGGCATCGTGGTG
TCACGCTCGTCGTTTGGTATGGCTTCATTCAGCTCCGGTTCCCAACGATCAAGGCGAGTTACATGATCCC
CCATGTTGTGCAAAAAAGCGGTTAGCTCCTTCGGTCCTCCGATCGTTGTCAGAAGTAAGTTGGCCGCAGT
GTTATCACTCATGGTTATGGCAGCACTGCATAATTCTCTTACTGTCATGCCATCCGTAAGATGCTTTTCT
GTGACTGGTGAGTACTCAACCAAGTCATTCTGAGAATAGTGTATGCGGCGACCGAGTTGCTCTTGCCCGG
CGTCAACACGGGATAATACCGCGCCACATAGCAGAACTTTAAAAGTGCTCATCATTGGAAAACGTTCTTC
GGGGCGAAAACTCTCAAGGATCTTACCGCTGTTGAGATCCAGTTCGATGTAACCCACTCGTGCACCCAAC
TGATCTTCAGCATCTTTTACTTTCACCAGCGTTTCTGGGTGAGCAAAAACAGGAAGGCAAAATGCCGCAA
AAAAGGGAATAAGGGCGACACGGAAATGTTGAATACTCATACTCTTCCTTTTTCAATATTATTGAAGCAT
TTATCAGGGTTATTGTCTCATGAGCGGATACATATTTGAATGTATTTAGAAAAATAAACAAATAGGGGTT
CCGCGCACATTTCCCCGAAAAGTGCCAC
