>Addgene plasmid #51126 | pBABEpuro-CRAF_S257W | addgene partial sequence | sequence record 78801 | pBABE5 5'-CTTTATCCAGCCCTCAC-3'
ACAAGTTTGTACAAAAAAGTTGGCATGGAGCACATACAGGGAGCTTGGAAGACGATCAGCAATGGTTTTG
GATTCAAAGATGCCGTGTTTGATGGCTCCAGCTGCATCTCTCCTACAATAGTTCAGCAGTTTGGCTATCA
GCGCCGGGCATCAGATGATGGCAAACTCACAGATCCTTCTAAGACAAGCAACACTATCCGTGTTTTCTTG
CCGAACAAGCAAAGAACAGTGGTCAATGTGCGAAATGGAATGAGCTTGCATGACTGCCTTATGAAAGCAC
TCAAGGTGAGGGGCCTGCAACCAGAGTGCTGTGCAGTGTTCAGACTTCTCCACGAACACAAAGGTAAAAA
AGCACGCTTAGATTGGAATACTGATGCTGCGTCTTTGATTGGAGAAGAACTTCAAGTAGATTTCCTGGAT
CATGTTCCCCTCACAACACACAACTTTGCTCGGAAGACGTTCCTGAAGCTTGCCTTCTGTGACATCTGTC
AGAAATTCCTGCTCAATGGATTTCGATGTCAGACTTGTGGCTACAAATTTCATGAGCACTGTAGCACCAA
AGTACCTACTATGTGTGTGGACTGGAGTAACATCAGACAACTCTTATTGTTTCCAAATTCCACTATTGGT
GATAGTGGAGTCCCAGCACTACCTTCTTTGACTATGCGTCGTATGCGAGAGTCTGTTTCCAGGATGCCTG
TTAGTTCTCAGCACAGATATTCTACACCTCACGCCTTCACCTTTAACACCTCCAGTCCCTCATCTGAAGG
TTCCCTCTCCCAGAGGCAGAGGTGGACATCCACACCTAATGTCCACATGGTCAGCACCACCCTGCCTGTG
GA
